>Addgene plasmid #146445 | pCMV-TAPtagN_H | depositor full sequence | sequence record 288890 | Full Sequence
TAGTTATTAATAGTAATCAATTACGGGGTCATTAGTTCATAGCCCATATATGGAGTTCCGCGTTACATAA
CTTACGGTAAATGGCCCGCCTGGCTGACCGCCCAACGACCCCCGCCCATTGACGTCAATAATGACGTATG
TTCCCATAGTAACGCCAATAGGGACTTTCCATTGACGTCAATGGGTGGAGTATTTACGGTAAACTGCCCA
CTTGGCAGTACATCAAGTGTATCATATGCCAAGTACGCCCCCTATTGACGTCAATGACGGTAAATGGCCC
GCCTGGCATTATGCCCAGTACATGACCTTATGGGACTTTCCTACTTGGCAGTACATCTACGTATTAGTCA
TCGCTATTACCATGGTGATGCGGTTTTGGCAGTACATCAATGGGCGTGGATAGCGGTTTGACTCACGGGG
ATTTCCAAGTCTCCACCCCATTGACGTCAATGGGAGTTTGTTTTGGCACCAAAATCAACGGGACTTTCCA
AAATGTCGTAACAACTCCGCCCCATTGACGCAAATGGGCGGTAGGCGTGTACGGTGGGAGGTCTATATAA
GCAGAGCTCTCTGGCTAACTAGAGAACCCACTGCTTACTGGCTTATCGAAATTAATACGACTCACTATAG
GGAGACCCAAGCTCTAGCGCTACCGGTGCCACCATGGCAGGCCTTGCGCAACACGATGAAGCCGTGGACA
ACAAATTCAACAAAGAACAACAAAACGCGTTCTATGAGATCTTACATTTACCTAACTTAAACGAAGAACA
ACGAAACGCCTTCATCCAAAGTTTAAAAGATGACCCAAGCCAAAGCGCTAACCTTTTAGCAGAAGCTAAA
AAGCTAAATGATGCTCAGGCGCCGAAAGTAGACAACAAATTCAACAAAGAACAACAAAACGCGTTCTATG
AGATCTTACATTTACCTAACTTAAACGAAGAACAACGAAACGCCTTCATCCAAAGTTTAAAAGATGACCC
AAGCCAAAGCGCTAACCTTTTAGCAGAAGCTAAAAAGCTAAATGATGCTCAGGCGCCGAAAGTAGACGCG
AATTGTGATATACCTACAACTGCTTCTGAAAATTTATATTTTCAAGGTGAACTAAAGAGAAGATGGAAAA
AGAATTTCATAGCCGTCTCAGCAGCCAACCGCTTTAAGAAAATCTCATCCTCCGGGGCACTTGATCCATC
CGGACTCAGATCTCGAGCTCAAGCTTCGAATTCTGCAGTCGACGGTACCGCGGGCCCGGGATCCACCGGA
TCTAGATAACTGATCATAATCAGCCATACCACATTTGTAGAGGTTTTACTTGCTTTAAAAAACCTCCCAC
ACCTCCCCCTGAACCTGAAACATAAAATGAATGCAATTGTTGTTGTTAACTTGTTTATTGCAGCTTATAA
TGGTTACAAATAAAGCAATAGCATCACAAATTTCACAAATAAAGCATTTTTTTCACTGCATTCTAGTTGT
GGTTTGTCCAAACTCATCAATGTATCTTAACGCGTAAATTGTAAGCGTTAATATTTTGTTAAAATTCGCG
TTAAATTTTTGTTAAATCAGCTCATTTTTTAACCAATAGGCCGAAATCGGCAAAATCCCTTATAAATCAA
AAGAATAGACCGAGATAGGGT
[37 nt withheld, positions 1632-1668]
AAAGAACGTGGACTCCAACGTCAAAGG
[49 nt withheld, positions 1696-1744]
T
[91 nt withheld, positions 1746-1836]
G
[124 nt withheld, positions 1838-1961]
CAGGTGGCACTTTTCGGGGAAATGTGCGCGGAACCCCTATTTGTTTATTTTTCTAAATACATTCAAATAT
GTATCCGCTCATGAGACAATAACCCTGATAAATGCTTCAATAATATTGAAAAAGGAAGAGTCCTGAGGCG
GAAAGAACCAGCTGTGGAATGTGTGTCAGTTAGGGTGTGGAAAGTCCCCAGGCTCCCCAGCAGGCAGAAG
TATGCAAAGCATGCATCTCAATTAGTCAGCAACCAGGTGTGGAAAGTCCCCAGGCTCCCCAGCAGGCAGA
AGTATGCAAAGCATGCATCTCAATTAGTCAGCAACCATAGTCCCGCCCCTAACTCCGCCCATCCCGCCCC
TAACTCCGCCCAGTTCCGCCCATTCTCCGCCCCATGGCTGACTAATTTTTTTTATTTATGCAGAGGCCGA
GGCCGCCTCGGCCTCTGAGCTATTCCAGAAGTAGTGAGGAGGCTTTTTTGGAGGCCTAGGCTTTTGCAAA
GATCGATCAAGAGACAGGATGAGGATCGTTTCGCATGATTGAACAAGATGGATTGCACGCAGGTTCTCCG
GCCGCTTGGGTGGAGAGGCTATTCGGCTATGACTGGGCACAACAGACAATCGGCTGCTCTGATGCCGCCG
TGTTCCGGCTGTCAGCGCAGGGGCGCCCGGTTCTTTTTGTCAAGACCGACCTGTCCGGTGCCCTGAATGA
ACTGCAAGACGAGGCAGCGCGGCTATCGTGGCTGGCCACGACGGGCGTTCCTTGCGCAGCTGTGCTCGAC
GTTGTCACTGAAGCGGGAAGGGACTGGCTGCTATTGGGCGAAGTGCCGGGGCAGGATCTCCTGTCATCTC
ACCTTGCTCCTGCCGAGAAAGTATCCATCATGGCTGATGCAATGCGGCGGCTGCATACGCTTGATCCGGC
TACCTGCCCATTCGACCACCAAGCGAAACATCGCATCGAGCGAGCACGTACTCGGATGGAAGCCGGTCTT
GTCGATCAGGATGATCTGGACGAAGAGCATCAGGGGCTCGCGCCAGCCGAACTGTTCGCCAGGCTCAAGG
CGAGCATGCCCGACGGCGAGGATCTCGTCGTGACCCATGGCGATGCCTGCTTGCCGAATATCATGGTGGA
AAATGGCCGCTTTTCTGGATTCATCGACTGTGGCCGGCTGGGTGTGGCGGACCGCTATCAGGACATAGCG
TTGGCTACCCGTGATATTGCTGAAGAGCTTGGCGGCGAATGGGCTGACCGCTTCCTCGTGCTTTACGGTA
TCGCCGCTCCCGATTCGCAGCGCATCGCCTTCTATCGCCTTCTTGACGAGTTCTTCTGAGCGGGACTCTG
GGGTTCGAAATGACCGACCAAGCGACGCCCAACCTGCCATCACGAGATTTCGATTCCACCGCCGCCTTCT
ATGAAAGGTTGGGCTTCGGAATCGTTTTCCGGGACGCCGGCTGGATGATCCTCCAGCGCGGGGATCTCAT
GCTGGAGTTCTTCGCCCACCCTAGGGGGAGGCTAACTGAAACACGGAAGGAGACAATACCGGAAGGAACC
CGCGCTATGACGGCAATAAAAAGACAGAATAAAACGCACGGTGTTGGGTCGTTTGTTCATAAACGCGGGG
TTCGGTCCCAGGGCTGGCACTCTGTCGATACCCCACCGAGACCCCATTGGGGCCAATACGCCCGCGTTTC
TTCCTTTTCCCCACCCCACCCCCCAAGTTCGGGTGAAGGCCCAGGGCTCGCAGCCAACGTCGGGGCGGCA
GGCCCTGCCATAGCCTCAGGTTACTCATATATACTTTAGATTGATTTAAAACTTCATTTTTAATTTAAAA
GGATCTAGGTGAAGATCCTTTTTGATAATCTCATGACCAAAATCCCTTAACGTGAGTTTTCGTTCCACTG
AGCGTCAGACCCCGTAGAAAAGATCAAAGGATCTTCTTGAGATCCTTTTTTTCTGCGCGTAATCTGCTGC
TTGCAAACAAAAAAACCACCGCTACCAGCGGTGGTTTGTTTGCCGGATCAAGAGCTACCAACTCTTTTTC
CGAAGGTAACTGGCTTCAGCAGAGCGCAGATACCAAATACTGTCCTTCTAGTGTAGCCGTAGTTAGGCCA
CCACTTCAAGAACTCTGTAGCACCGCCTACATACCTCGCTCTGCTAATCCTGTTACCAGTGGCTGCTGCC
AGTGGCGATAAGTCGTGTCTTACCGGGTTGGACTCAAGACGATAGTTACCGGATAAGGCGCAGCGGTCGG
GCTGAACGGGGGGTTCGTGCACACAGCCCAGCTTGGAGCGAACGACCTACACCGAACTGAGATACCTACA
GCGTGAGCTATGAGAAAGCGCCACGCTTCCCGAAGGGAGAAAGGCGGACAGGTATCCGGTAAGCGGCAGG
GTCGGAACAGGAGAGCGCACGAGGGAGCTTCCAGGGGGAAACGCCTGGTATCTTTATAGTCCTGTCGGGT
TTCGCCACCTCTGACTTGAGCGTCGATTTTTGTGATGCTCGTCAGGGGGGCGGAGCCTATGGAAAAACGC
CAGCAACGCGGCCTTTTTACGGTTCCTGGCCTTTTGCTGGCCTTTTGCTCACATGTTCTTTCCTGCGTTA
TCCCCTGATTCTGTGGATAACCGTATTACCGCCATGCAT
Features (pLannotate 1.2.2; 18 found; start..end, strand, type, name):
     61..364     +  enhancer       CMV enhancer: human cytomegalovirus immediate early enhancer
    365..568     +  promoter       CMV promoter: human cytomegalovirus (CMV) immediate early promoter
    564..597     +  LTR            5' LTR (truncated) (fragment): truncated 5' long terminal repeat (LTR) from HIV-1
    613..631     +  promoter       T7 promoter: promoter for bacteriophage T7 RNA polymerase
    694..867     +  CDS            ProtA: IgG-binding unit of Staphylococcus aureus protein A
    871..1041    +  CDS            ProtA: IgG-binding unit of Staphylococcus aureus protein A
   1112..1182    +  CDS            CBP (fragment): calmodulin-binding peptide derived from skeletal muscle myosin light chain kinase; binds calmodulin with nanomolar affinity in the presence of calcium
   1189..1254    +  misc_feature   MCS: multiple cloning site
   1271..1355    +  CDS            large T antigen (fragment): large T antigen from SV40 (simian virus 40)
   1378..1499    +  polyA_signal   SV40 poly(A) signal: SV40 polyadenylation signal
   1533..1961    -  rep_origin     f1 ori (sequence partly withheld): f1 bacteriophage origin of replication; arrow indicates direction of (+) strand synthesis
   1988..2092    +  promoter       AmpR promoter: bla
   2094..2451    +  promoter       SV40 promoter: SV40 enhancer and early promoter
   2486..3280    +  CDS            NeoR/KanR: aminoglycoside phosphotransferase from Tn5; aph(3')-II (or nptII); confers resistance to neomycin, kanamycin, and G418 (Geneticin®)
   3301..3453    +  CDS            ble (fragment): BLE_KLEPN - Experimental evidence at protein level: Swiss-Prot protein existence level 1. Binding protein with a strong affinity to the bleomycin family of antibiotics. Binds to CL990; an antimitotic-antibiotic compound. From Klebsiella pneumoniae.
   3512..3559    +  polyA_signal   HSV TK poly(A) signal: herpes simplex virus thymidine kinase polyadenylation signal (Cole and Stacy, 1985)
   3650..3666    -  polyA_signal   bGH poly(A) signal (fragment): bovine growth hormone polyadenylation signal
   3888..4476    +  rep_origin     ori: high-copy-number ColE1/pMB1/pBR322/pUC origin of replication
