[The description below was written by a language model from this plasmid's Addgene catalogue record and pLannotate feature annotations shown in this document.]
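Description:
pCMV-TAPtagN_H is an empty mammalian expression backbone of about 4.6 kb, designed for producing proteins with an N-terminal tandem affinity purification (TAP) tag. The record lists the parental backbone as unknown and no insert is present. In bacteria it is maintained at high copy through a ColE1/pUC-type origin and selected with kanamycin. An f1 origin is also annotated, which allows single-stranded DNA production. The resistance cassette is dual-purpose: a Tn5 NeoR/KanR aminoglycoside phosphotransferase gene lies downstream of both a bacterial bla (AmpR) promoter and the SV40 enhancer/early promoter, and is terminated by an HSV TK polyadenylation signal. The same gene therefore confers kanamycin resistance in E. coli and can support G418 selection in mammalian cells.

The expression cassette is driven by the human CMV immediate early enhancer and promoter. A T7 promoter follows, which could allow in vitro transcription. The coding region consists of two IgG-binding units of Staphylococcus aureus protein A and then a calmodulin-binding peptide, the two modules of the classical TAP tag. A protease cleavage site between them, typical of TAP tags, is not annotated. A multiple cloning site immediately downstream accepts an open reading frame for fusion to the C-terminal end of the tag, and an SV40 polyadenylation signal terminates the transcript. The short annotated fragments (HIV-1 LTR, SV40 large T antigen, ble, bGH poly(A)) are probably incidental sequence matches or backbone remnants rather than functional elements. The vector suits two-step purification of tagged proteins and their associated complexes from transfected mammalian cells. The depositor notes that the supplied sequence may be theoretical or only partly verified.
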