Addgene plasmid #146445: pCMV-TAPtagN_H
Purpose: (Empty Backbone) Mammalian Expression vector
Depositing lab: Elisa Izaurralde. Depositing organization: Max Planck Institute for Developmental Biology.
Backbone
  Vector backbone: Unknown
  Vector type: Mammalian Expression
Growth in bacteria
  Bacterial resistance: Kanamycin, 50 μg/mL
  Growth temperature: 37°C
  Growth strain: DH5alpha
  Copy number: High Copy
Gene/Insert
  Gene/Insert name: None
Terms and licenses: Academic/Nonprofit Terms; Industry Terms: Not Available to Industry
Depositor comments: Plasmids from this collection were made available to the research community and donated after the lab closed. Please note that the sequence provided by the depositing laboratory may be theoretical/predicted or based on Sanger sequencing results. There may be discrepancies between sequencing results obtained by Addgene and the depositor sequence. If an Addgene verified sequence is not available, please contact before placing your order to request that our lab fully sequence the plasmid.
How to cite: pCMV-TAPtagN_H was a gift from Elisa Izaurralde (Addgene plasmid # 146445 ; http://n2t.net/addgene:146445 ; RRID:Addgene_146445)
